Addgene plasmid #176659: pLib6.4-Aaeg_774
Purpose: (Empty Backbone) Expression of sgRNA under Ae. Aegypti U6 (AAEL017774) promoter & delivery of D.mel-Actin5C::EGFP-2A-puro|sgRNA cassette through PhiC31 RCME to AttP acceptor cell line/organism
Depositing lab: Norbert Perrimon. Depositing organization: Harvard Medical School. Publication: Bioinformatic and cell-based tools for pooled CRISPR knockout screening in mosquitos. Viswanatha R, Mameli E, Rodiger J, Merckaert P, Feitosa-Suntheimer F, Colpitts TM, Mohr SE, Hu Y, Perrimon N. Nat Commun. 2021 Nov 24;12(1):6825. doi: 10.1038/s41467-021-27129-3. PubMed 34819517.
Backbone
  Vector backbone: pUC19
  Vector type: Insect Expression ; CRISPR
  Selectable markers: Puromycin
Growth in bacteria
  Bacterial resistance: Ampicillin, 100 μg/mL
  Growth temperature: 37°C
  Growth strain: DH5alpha
  Copy number: High Copy
Gene/Insert
  Gene/Insert name: None
Terms and licenses: Academic/Nonprofit Terms; Industry Terms: Not Available to Industry
Depositor comments: Cloning of sgRNA targeting sequence into BbsI cassette. Please visit https://www.biorxiv.org/content/10.1101/2021.03.29.437496v2 for bioRxiv preprint.
How to cite: pLib6.4-Aaeg_774 was a gift from Norbert Perrimon (Addgene plasmid # 176659 ; http://n2t.net/addgene:176659 ; RRID:Addgene_176659)
