[The description below was written by a language model from this plasmid's Addgene catalogue record and pLannotate feature annotations shown in this document.]
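Description:
pLib6.4-Aaeg_774 is an empty sgRNA-expression and library-delivery backbone for CRISPR work in mosquito cells, built on pUC19. It replicates in E. coli from the high-copy ColE1/pUC origin and is selected with ampicillin through the bla gene. Remnants of the pUC lac promoter/operator region, lacZα and multiple cloning site flank the payload. The short lacI, TcR, rop, bom and SV40 large T annotations are only fragments carried over from parental sequences.

The payload lies between two minimal φC31 attB sites in opposite orientations, an arrangement that supports recombination-mediated cassette exchange. When φC31 integrase is supplied, the segment between the attB sites can be swapped into attP sites in an acceptor cell line or organism, so each cell stably carries a genomic copy of the cassette. Within this interval, the catalogue entry describes an Aedes aegypti U6 promoter (AAEL017774) driving the sgRNA. The feature table does not annotate this promoter, but the unannotated stretch between the first attB and the S. pyogenes Cas9 gRNA scaffold is where it would be expected. Targeting sequences are cloned into a BbsI cassette according to the depositor, and no guide is present in this backbone. Downstream, the Drosophila melanogaster Actin5C promoter drives EGFP linked by a 2A peptide to puromycin N-acetyltransferase, so one transcript provides both a fluorescent marker and puromycin selection of integrants. An SV40 polyadenylation signal follows this reading frame, although it is annotated on the opposite strand.

The associated publication concerns pooled CRISPR knockout screening in mosquitoes, and the vector is intended as a backbone for such sgRNA libraries. The record does not indicate any Cas9 coding sequence, so Cas9 must be supplied separately.
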