Features (pLannotate 1.2.2; 20 found; start..end, strand, type, name):
     96..200     +  promoter       AmpR promoter: bla
    201..1061    +  CDS            AmpR: β-lactamase; bla; confers resistance to ampicillin, carbenicillin, and related antibiotics
   1232..1820    +  rep_origin     ori: high-copy-number ColE1/pMB1/pBR322/pUC origin of replication
   2003..2095    +  CDS            lacI (fragment): lac repressor; lacI; The lac repressor binds to the lac operator to inhibit transcription in E. coli. This inhibition can be relieved by adding lactose or isopropyl-β-D-thiogalactopyranoside (IPTG).
   2108..2129    +  protein_bind   CAP binding site: CAP binding activates transcription in the presence of cAMP. E. coli catabolite activator protein
   2144..2174    +  promoter       lac promoter: promoter for the E. coli lac operon
   2182..2198    +  protein_bind   lac operator: The lac repressor binds to the lac operator to inhibit transcription in E. coli. This inhibition can be relieved by adding lactose or isopropyl-β-D-thiogalactopyranoside (IPTG). lac repressor encoded by lacI
   2235..2272    -  misc_feature   MCS (fragment): pUC18/19 multiple cloning site
   2276..2309    +  protein_bind   attB: minimal attB site for the φC31 integrase (Groth et al., 2000) phage φC31 integrase
   2574..2649    +  misc_RNA       gRNA scaffold: guide RNA scaffold for the Streptococcus pyogenes CRISPR/Cas9 system
   2853..5362    +  promoter       Ac5 promoter: Drosophila melanogaster actin 5C promoter
   5394..6110    +  CDS            EGFP: EGFP is a basic (constitutively fluorescent) green fluorescent protein published in 1996, derived from Aequorea victoria. It is reported to be a rapidly-maturing weak dimer with moderate acid sensitivity.
   6192..6791    +  CDS            PuroR: puromycin N-acetyltransferase; pac from Streptomyces alboniger; confers resistance to puromycin
   6799..6933    -  polyA_signal   SV40 poly(A) signal: SV40 polyadenylation signal
   6956..7040    -  CDS            large T antigen (fragment): large T antigen from SV40 (simian virus 40)
   7041..7123    +  CDS            TcR (fragment): tetracycline efflux protein; tet; confers resistance to tetracycline
   7127..7160    -  protein_bind   attB: minimal attB site for the φC31 integrase (Groth et al., 2000) phage φC31 integrase
   7172..7329    +  CDS            lacZα (fragment): LacZα fragment of β-galactosidase; lacZ fragment
   7335..7434    -  misc_feature   bom (fragment): basis of mobility region from pBR322
   7536..1       -  CDS            rop (fragment) (across the origin): Rop protein, which maintains plasmids at low copy number; rop
>Addgene plasmid #176659 | pLib6.4-Aaeg_774 | addgene full sequence | sequence record 348619 | Addgene NGS Result
GACGAAAGGGCCTCGTGATACGCCTATTTTTATAGGTTAATGTCATGATAATAATGGTTTCTTAGACGTC
AGGTGGCACTTTTCGGGGAAATGTGCGCGGAACCCCTATTTGTTTATTTTTCTAAATACATTCAAATATG
TATCCGCTCATGAGACAATAACCCTGATAAATGCTTCAATAATATTGAAAAAGGAAGAGTATGAGTATTC
AACATTTCCGTGTCGCCCTTATTCCCTTTTTTGCGGCATTTTGCCTTCCTGTTTTTGCTCACCCAGAAAC
GCTGGTGAAAGTAAAAGATGCTGAAGATCAGTTGGGTGCACGAGTGGGTTACATCGAACTGGATCTCAAC
AGCGGTAAGATCCTTGAGAGTTTTCGCCCCGAAGAACGTTTTCCAATGATGAGCACTTTTAAAGTTCTGC
TATGTGGCGCGGTATTATCCCGTATTGACGCCGGGCAAGAGCAACTCGGTCGCCGCATACACTATTCTCA
GAATGACTTGGTTGAGTACTCACCAGTCACAGAAAAGCATCTTACGGATGGCATGACAGTAAGAGAATTA
TGCAGTGCTGCCATAACCATGAGTGATAACACTGCGGCCAACTTACTTCTGACAACGATCGGAGGACCGA
AGGAGCTAACCGCTTTTTTGCACAACATGGGGGATCATGTAACTCGCCTTGATCGTTGGGAACCGGAGCT
GAATGAAGCCATACCAAACGACGAGCGTGACACCACGATGCCTGTAGCAATGGCAACAACGTTGCGCAAA
CTATTAACTGGCGAACTACTTACTCTAGCTTCCCGGCAACAATTAATAGACTGGATGGAGGCGGATAAAG
TTGCAGGACCACTTCTGCGCTCGGCCCTTCCGGCTGGCTGGTTTATTGCTGATAAATCTGGAGCCGGTGA
GCGTGGGTCTCGCGGTATCATTGCAGCACTGGGGCCAGATGGTAAGCCCTCCCGTATCGTAGTTATCTAC
ACGACGGGGAGTCAGGCAACTATGGATGAACGAAATAGACAGATCGCTGAGATAGGTGCCTCACTGATTA
AGCATTGGTAACTGTCAGACCAAGTTTACTCATATATACTTTAGATTGATTTAAAACTTCATTTTTAATT
TAAAAGGATCTAGGTGAAGATCCTTTTTGATAATCTCATGACCAAAATCCCTTAACGTGAGTTTTCGTTC
CACTGAGCGTCAGACCCCGTAGAAAAGATCAAAGGATCTTCTTGAGATCCTTTTTTTCTGCGCGTAATCT
GCTGCTTGCAAACAAAAAAACCACCGCTACCAGCGGTGGTTTGTTTGCCGGATCAAGAGCTACCAACTCT
TTTTCCGAAGGTAACTGGCTTCAGCAGAGCGCAGATACCAAATACTGTTCTTCTAGTGTAGCCGTAGTTA
GGCCACCACTTCAAGAACTCTGTAGCACCGCCTACATACCTCGCTCTGCTAATCCTGTTACCAGTGGCTG
CTGCCAGTGGCGATAAGTCGTGTCTTACCGGGTTGGACTCAAGACGATAGTTACCGGATAAGGCGCAGCG
GTCGGGCTGAACGGGGGGTTCGTGCACACAGCCCAGCTTGGAGCGAACGACCTACACCGAACTGAGATAC
CTACAGCGTGAGCTATGAGAAAGCGCCACGCTTCCCGAAGGGAGAAAGGCGGACAGGTATCCGGTAAGCG
GCAGGGTCGGAACAGGAGAGCGCACGAGGGAGCTTCCAGGGGGAAACGCCTGGTATCTTTATAGTCCTGT
CGGGTTTCGCCACCTCTGACTTGAGCGTCGATTTTTGTGATGCTCGTCAGGGGGGCGGAGCCTATGGAAA
AACGCCAGCAACGCGGCCTTTTTACGGTTCCTGGCCTTTTGCTGGCCTTTTGCTCACATGTTCTTTCCTG
CGTTATCCCCTGATTCTGTGGATAACCGTATTACCGCCTTTGAGTGAGCTGATACCGCTCGCCGCAGCCG
AACGACCGAGCGCAGCGAGTCAGTGAGCGAGGAAGCGGAAGAGCGCCCAATACGCAAACCGCCTCTCCCC
GCGCGTTGGCCGATTCATTAATGCAGCTGGCACGACAGGTTTCCCGACTGGAAAGCGGGCAGTGAGCGCA
ACGCAATTAATGTGAGTTAGCTCACTCATTAGGCACCCCAGGCTTTACACTTTATGCTTCCGGCTCGTAT
GTTGTGTGGAATTGTGAGCGGATAACAATTTCACACAGGAAACAGCTATGACCATGATTACGCCAAGCTT
GCATGCCTGCAGGTCGACTCTAGAGGATCCCCCGGGTGCCAGGGCGTGCCCTTGGGCTCCCCGGGCGCGT
ACTTCGAACGTCGGCAGATAGGTGTGTAGGGTAGAGTATCAGCAATAAGTTGGGACGTTTGACTTTTTGT
AGGTAGACAAAAACTAAACTTTTTTTCGCTTCTCTATGTGTGCCCCTGGGTAGCGTTCCGTTCCGATTGG
GGTGCGAACGAATGAAATCGCCCATCGAGTTGATACGTCCATCCATCGCTAGAACCGCGTTCGCTGTAGA
TGACTATATAAGAGCAGAGGCAAGAGTAGTGAAATGGGTCTTCGAGAAGACCTGTTTTAGAGCTAGAAAT
AGCAAGTTAAAATAAGGCTAGTCCGTTATCAACTTGAAAAAGTGGCACCGAGTCGGTGCTTTTTTTTGGT
GGTTGTTCATCGATTCCTAATATTGCAGTGAAGCAGTTTGTTGTGCATGTTTTTTGCCTACCTGGAGCCT
GAGAGTTGTTCAATAAAATAAAAATGTTTCGTTTTTTTGCTTTCGCCAGTATTTATTATTTTTCGGTACC
CAGCATGCAATTCTATATTCTAAAAACACAAATGATACTTCTAAAAAAAAATCATGAATGGCATCAACTC
TGAATCAAATCTTTGCAGATGCACCTACTTCTCATTTCCACTGTCACATCATTTTTCCAGATCTCGCTGC
CTGTTATGTGGCCCACAAACCAAGACACGTTTTATGGCCATTAAAGCTGGCTGATCGTCGCCAAACACCA
AATACATAATGAATATGTACACATTCGAGAAAGAAGCGATCAAAGAAGCATCTTCGGGCGGAGTAGGAGA
ATGCGGAGGAGAAGGAGAACGAGCTGATCTAGTATCTCTCCACAATCCAATGCCAACTGACCAACTGGCC
ATATTCGGAGCAATTTGAAGCCAATTTCCATCGCCTGGCGATCGCTCCATTCTTGGCTATATGTTTTTCA
CCGTTACCCGGGGCCATTTTCAAAGACTCGTCGGCAAGATAAGATTGTGTCACTCGCTGTCTCTCTTCAT
TTGTCGAAGAATGCTGAGGAATTTCGCGATGACGTCGGCGAGTATTTTGAAGAATGAGAATAATTTGTAT
TTATACGAAAATCAGTTAGTGGAATTTTCTACAAAAACATGTTATCTATAGATAATTTTGTTGCAAAATA
TGTTGACTATGACAAAGATTGTATGTATATACCTTTAATGTATTCTCATTTTCTTATGTATTTATAATGG
CAATGATGATACTGATGATATTTTAAGATGATGCCAGACCAAAAGGCTTGAATTTCTGCGTCTTTTGCCG
AACGCAGTGCATGTGCAATTGTTGTTTTTTGGAATATTCAATTTTCGGACTGTCCGCTTTGATTTCAGTT
TCTTGGCTTATTCAAAAAGCAAAGTAAAGCCAAAAAAGCGAGATGGCAATACCAAATGCGGCAAAACGGT
AGTGGAAGGAAAGGGGTGCGGGGCAGCGGAAGGAAGGGTGGGGCGGGGCGTGGCGGGGTCTGTGGCTGGG
CGCGACGTCACCGACGTTGGAGCCACTCCTTTGACCATGTGTGCGTGTGTGTATTATTCGTGTCTCGCCA
CTCGCCGGTTGTTTTTTTCTTTTTATGCTGCGCTCTCTCTAGCGCCATCTCGCTTACGCATGCTCAACGC
ACCGCATGTTGCCGTTTCCTTTTATGCGTCATTTTGGCTCGAAATAGGCAATTATTTAAACAAAGATTAG
TCAACGAAAACGCTAAAATAAATAAGTCTACAATATGGTTACTTATTGCCATGTGTGTGCAGCCAACGAT
AGCAACAAAAGCAACAACACAGGTGGCTTTCCCTCTTTCACTTTTTGTTTGCAAGCCGCGTGCGAGCAAG
ACGGCACGACCGGCAAACGCAATTACGCTGACAAAGAGCAGACGAAGTTTTGGCGAAAAACATCAAGGCG
CCTGATACGAATGCATTTGCAATAACAATTGCGATATTTAATATTGTTTATGAAGCTGTTTGACTTCAAA
ACACACAAAAAAAAAAATAAAACAAATTATTTGAAAGAGAATTAGGAATCGGACGCTTATCGTTAGGGTA
ACAACAAGAAATGCTTACTGAGTCACAGCCTCTGGAAAACTGCCGCAAGCCAGAGAGAGAGAGAAAAAGA
GGGAGAGCAGCTTAGACCGCATGTGCTTGTGTGTGAGGCGTCTCTCTCTTCGTCTCTGTTGCGCAAACGC
ATAGACTGCACTGAAAAAATCGATTACCTATTTTTTATGAATGAATATTTGCACTATTACTATTCAAAAC
TATTAAGATAGCAATCACATTCAATAGCCAAATACTATACCACCTGAGCGATGCAACGAAATGATCAATT
TGAGCAAAAATGCTGCATATTTAGGACGGCATCATTATAGAAATGCTTCTTGCTGTGTACTTTTCTCTCG
TCTGGCAGCTGTTTCGCCGTTATTGTTAAAACCGGCTTAAGTTAGGTGTGTTTTCTACGACTAGTGAATG
CCCTACTAGAAGATGTGTGTTGCACAAAATGTCCCTGGAATAACCAATTTGAAGTGCAGATAGCAGTAAA
CGTAAGCTAATATGAATATTATTTAACTGTAATGTTTTAATATCGCTGGACATTACTAATAAACCCACTA
TAAACACATGTACATATGTATGTTTTGGCATACAATGAGTAGTTGGGGAAAAAATGTGTAAAAGCACCGT
GACCATCACAGCATAAAGATAACCAGCTGAAGTATCGAATATGAGTAACCCCCAAATTGAATCACATGCC
GCAACTGATAGGACCCATGGAAGTACACTCTTCATGGCGATATACAAGACACACACAAGCACGAACACCC
AGTTGCGGAGGAAATTCTCCGTAAATGAAAACCCAATCGGCGAACAATTCATACCCATATATGGTAAAAG
TTTTGAACGCGACTTGAGAGCGGAGAGCATTGCGGCTGATAAGGTTTTAGCGCTAAGCGGGCTTTATAAA
ACGGGCTGCGGGACCAGTTTTCATATCACTACCGTTTGAGTTCTTGTGCTGTGTGGATACTCCTCCCGAC
ACAAAGCCGCTCCATCAGCCAGCAGTCGTCTAATCCAGAGACCCCGGATCCAGGAATTCGCCCTTGTTTA
AACATGGTGAGCAAGGGCGAGGAGCTGTTCACCGGGGTGGTGCCCATCCTGGTCGAGCTGGACGGCGACG
TAAACGGCCACAAGTTCAGCGTGTCCGGCGAGGGCGAGGGCGATGCCACCTACGGCAAGCTGACCCTGAA
GTTCATCTGCACCACCGGCAAGCTGCCCGTGCCCTGGCCCACCCTCGTGACCACCCTGACCTACGGCGTG
CAGTGCTTCAGCCGCTACCCCGACCACATGAAGCAGCACGACTTCTTCAAGTCCGCCATGCCCGAAGGCT
ACGTCCAGGAGCGCACCATCTTCTTCAAGGGCGACGGCAACTACAAGACCCGCGCCGAGGTGAAGTTCGA
GGGCGACACCCTGGTGAACCGCATCGAGCTGAAGGGCATCGACTTCAAGGAGGACGGCAACATCCTGGGG
CACAAGCTGGAGTACAACTACAACAGCCACAACGTCTATATCATGGCCGACAAGCAGAAGAACGGCATCA
AGGTGAACTTCAAGATCCGCCACAACATCGAGGACGGCAGCGTGCAGCTCGCCGACCACTACCAGCAGAA
CACCCCCATCGGCGACGGCCCCGTGCTGCTGCCCGACAACCACTACCTGAGCACCCAGTCCGCCCTGAGC
AAAGACCCCAACGAGAAGCGCGATCACATGGTCCTGCTGGAGTTCGTGACCGCCGCCGGGATCACTCTCG
GCATGGACGAGCTGTACAAGCTTGAGGGCAGAGGAAGCCTTCTAACATGCGGTGACGTGGAGGAGAATCC
CGGCCCTGCTAGCGGTAGCGGCAGCGGTAGCATGACCGAGTACAAGCCCACGGTGCGCCTCGCCACCCGC
GACGACGTCCCCCGGGCCGTACGCACCCTCGCCGCCGCGTTCGCCGACTACCCCGCCACGCGCCACACCG
TCGACCCGGACCGCCACATCGAGCGGGTCACCGAGCTGCAAGAACTCTTCCTCACGCGCGTCGGGCTCGA
CATCGGCAAGGTGTGGGTCGCGGACGACGGCGCCGCGGTGGCGGTCTGGACCACGCCGGAGAGCGTCGAA
GCGGGGGCGGTGTTCGCCGAGATCGGCCCGCGCATGGCCGAGTTGAGCGGTTCCCGGCTGGCCGCGCAGC
AACAGATGGAAGGCCTCCTGGCGCCGCACCGGCCCAAGGAGCCCGCGTGGTTCCTGGCCACCGTCGGCGT
CTCGCCCGACCACCAGGGCAAGGGTCTGGGCAGCGCCGTCGTGCTCCCCGGAGTGGAGGCGGCCGAGCGC
GCCGGGGTGCCCGCCTTCCTGGAGACCTCCGCGCCCCGCAACCTCCCCTTCTACGAGCGGCTCGGCTTCA
CCGTCACCGCCGACGTCGAGGTGCCCGAAGGACCGCGCACCTGGTGCATGACCCGCAAGCCCGGTGCCTG
ACTCGAGGGATCCAGACATGATAAGATACATTGATGAGTTTGGACAAACCACAACTAGAATGCAGTGAAA
AAAATGCTTTATTTGTGAAATTTGTGATGCTATTGCTTTATTTGTAACCATTATAAGCTGCAATAAACAA
GTTAACAACAACAATTGCATTCATTTTATGTTTCAGGTTCAGGGGGAGGTGTGGGAGGTTTTTTAAAGCA
AGTAAAACCTCTACAAATGTGGTATGGCTGATTATGATCAGTCGACCGATGCCCTTGAGAGCCTTCAACC
CAGTCAGCTCCTTCCGGTGGGCGCGGGGCATGACTATCGTCGCCGCACTTATGGTACGCGCCCGGGGAGC
CCAAGGGCACGCCCTGGCACCCGAAGGGCGAATTCACTGGCCGTCGTTTTACAACGTCGTGACTGGGAAA
ACCCTGGCGTTACCCAACTTAATCGCCTTGCAGCACATCCCCCTTTCGCCAGCTGGCGTAATAGCGAAGA
GGCCCGCACCGATCGCCCTTCCCAACAGTTGCGCAGCCTGAATGGCGAATGGCGCCTGATGCGGTATTTT
CTCCTTACGCATCTGTGCGGTATTTCACACCGCATATGGTGCACTCTCAGTACAATCTGCTCTGATGCCG
CATAGTTAAGCCAGCCCCGACACCCGCCAACACCCGCTGACGCGCCCTGACGGGCTTGTCTGCTCCCGGC
ATCCGCTTACAGACAAGCTGTGACCGTCTCCGGGAGCTGCATGTGTCAGAGGTTTTCACCGTCATCACCG
AAACGCGCGA
